Addgene plasmid #18822: pFA6a-PA-GFP-His3MX6
Depositing lab: Wei-Lih Lee. Depositing organization: University of Massachusetts, Amherst. Publication: Photoactivatable GFP tagging cassettes for protein-tracking studies in the budding yeast Saccharomyces cerevisiae. Vorvis C, Markus SM, Lee WL. Yeast. 2008 Sep;25(9):651-9. 10.1002/yea.1611 PubMed 18727145.
Backbone
  Vector backbone: pFA6a-His3MX6
  Backbone size w/o insert (bp): 3831
  Vector type: Yeast tagging
  Selectable markers: HIS3
Growth in bacteria
  Bacterial resistance: Ampicillin, 100 μg/mL
  Growth temperature: 37°C
  Growth strain: DH5alpha
  Copy number: Unknown
Gene/Insert
  Gene/Insert name: Photoactivatable Green Fluorescent Protein (alt names: PA-GFP; Photoactivatable GFP)
  Species: Aequorea victoria
  Insert size (bp): 720
  Cloning method: Restriction Enzyme; 5′ cloning site BamHI (not destroyed); 3′ cloning site BglII (not destroyed)
  Sequencing primers: 5′ SP6
Resource information
  A portion of this plasmid was derived from a plasmid made by: Patricia Wadsworth, University of Massachusetts Amherst (pIREShyg-PA-GFP-alpha Tubulin)
Terms and licenses: Academic/Nonprofit Terms; Industry Terms: Not Available to Industry
Depositor comments: U.S. Tulu, et al. (2003). "Peripheral, Non-Centrosome-Associated Microtubules Contribute to Spindle Formation in Centrosome-Containing Cells" Curr Biol 13: 1894-99.
How to cite: pFA6a-PA-GFP-His3MX6 was a gift from Wei-Lih Lee (Addgene plasmid # 18822 ; http://n2t.net/addgene:18822 ; RRID:Addgene_18822)
