[The description below was written by a language model from this plasmid's Addgene catalogue record and pLannotate feature annotations shown in this document.]
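Description:
pFA6a-PA-GFP-His3MX6 is a yeast tagging plasmid built on the pFA6a-His3MX6 backbone. It serves as a template module for fusing photoactivatable GFP to proteins in the budding yeast Saccharomyces cerevisiae. It is maintained in E. coli through a high-copy ColE1/pUC-type origin and an ampicillin resistance gene (β-lactamase with its own promoter). The feature table shows no yeast replication origin or centromere. This fits a cassette donor whose relevant segment is meant to be integrated into the yeast genome rather than kept as an episome. Short fragments annotated as lacI, rop and bom appear to be backbone remnants, and SP6 and T7 phage promoters flank the cassette region.

The payload is a roughly 720 bp PA-GFP coding sequence, an Aequorea victoria GFP variant that fluoresces weakly until activated by light. It was cloned between BamHI and BglII sites, both retained, and was derived from a mammalian PA-GFP–tubulin plasmid. No promoter is annotated upstream of PA-GFP, as expected for a tag designed to be joined in frame to a chromosomal gene and expressed from that gene's own promoter. No terminator is annotated between PA-GFP and the marker. Immediately downstream is the His3MX6 marker, a HIS3-type open reading frame driven by the Ashbya gossypii TEF promoter and ended by the TEF terminator, which allows histidine prototrophy selection in his3 strains.

In pFA6a-series plasmids, the tag-plus-marker module is usually amplified by PCR with primers carrying homology to the target locus and integrated by homologous recombination. According to the associated publication, the resulting fusions are used for protein-tracking studies, in which a selected pool of the tagged protein is photoactivated and followed in living cells.
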