Features (pLannotate 1.2.2; 12 found; start..end, strand, type, name):
     74..790     +  CDS            PA-GFP: PA-GFP is a photoactivatable green fluorescent protein published in 2002, derived from Aequorea victoria.
    839..1182    +  promoter       TEF promoter: Ashbya gossypii TEF promoter
   1225..1878    +  CDS            HIS3: HIS7_YEAST - Experimental evidence at protein level: Swiss-Prot protein existence level 1. From Saccharomyces cerevisiae (strain ATCC 204508 / S288c) (Baker's yeast).
   1885..2082    +  terminator     TEF terminator: Ashbya gossypii TEF terminator
   2187..2205    -  promoter       T7 promoter: promoter for bacteriophage T7 RNA polymerase
   2227..2280    -  CDS            lacI (fragment): lac repressor; lacI; The lac repressor binds to the lac operator to inhibit transcription in E. coli. This inhibition can be relieved by adding lactose or isopropyl-β-D-thiogalactopyranoside (IPTG).
   2463..3051    -  rep_origin     ori: high-copy-number ColE1/pMB1/pBR322/pUC origin of replication
   3222..4082    -  CDS            AmpR: β-lactamase; bla; confers resistance to ampicillin, carbenicillin, and related antibiotics
   4083..4187    -  promoter       AmpR promoter: bla
   4282..4317    +  CDS            rop (fragment): Rop protein, which maintains plasmids at low copy number; rop
   4419..4470    +  misc_feature   bom (fragment): basis of mobility region from pBR322
   4533..4551    +  promoter       SP6 promoter: promoter for bacteriophage SP6 RNA polymerase
>Addgene plasmid #18822 | pFA6a-PA-GFP-His3MX6 | depositor full sequence | sequence record 8863 | Author sequence
ACGCGGCCGCCAGCTGAAGCTTCGTACGCTGCAGGTCGACGGATCCCCGGGTTAATTAAGGCGCGCCAGA
TCCATGGTGAGCAAGGGCGAGGAGCTGTTCACCGGGGTGGTGCCCATCCTGGTCGAGCTGGACGGCGACG
TAAACGGCCACAAGTTCAGCGTGTCCGGCGAGGGCGAGGGCGATGCCACCTACGGCAAGCTGACCCTGAA
GTTCATCTGCACCACCGGCAAGCTGCCCGTGCCCTGGCCCACCCTCGTGACCACCTTCAGCTACGGCGTG
CAGTGCTTCAGCCGCTACCCCGACCACATGAAGCAGCACGACTTCTTCAAGTCCGCCATGCCCGAAGGCT
ACGTCCAGGAGCGCACCATCTTCTTCAAGGACGACGGCAACTACAAGACCCGCGCCGAGGTGAAGTTCGA
GGGCGACACCCTGGTGAACCGCATCGAGCTGAAGGGCATCGACTTCAAGGAGGACGGCAACATCCTGGGG
CACAAGCTGGAGTACAACTACAACAGCCACAACGTCTATATCATGGCCGACAAGCAGAAGAACGGCATCA
AGGCCAACTTCAAGATCCGCCACAACATCGAGGACGGCAGCGTGCAGCTCGCCGACCACTACCAGCAGAA
CACCCCCATCGGCGACGGCCCCGTGCTGCTGCCCGACAACCACTACCTGAGCCACCAGTCCGCCCTGAGC
AAAGACCCCAACGAGAAGCGCGATCACATGGTCCTGCTGGAGTTCGTGACCGCCGCCGGGATCACTCTCG
GCATGGACGAGCTGTACAAGTAGAGATCTGTTTAGCTTGCCTCGTCCCCGCCGGGTCACCCGGCCAGCGA
CATGGAGGCCCAGAATACCCTCCTTGACAGTCTTGACGTGCGCAGCTCAGGGGCATGATGTGACTGTCGC
CCGTACATTTAGCCCATACATCCCCATGTATAATCATTTGCATCCATACATTTTGATGGCCGCACGGCGC
GAAGCAAAAATTACGGCTCCTCGCTGCAGACCTGCGAGCAGGGAAACGCTCCCCTCACAGACGCGTTGAA
TTGTCCCCACGCCGCGCCCCTGTAGAGAAATATAAAAGGTTAGGATTTGCCACTGAGGTTCTTCTTTCAT
ATACTTCCTTTTAAAATCTTGCTAGGATACAGTTCTCACATCACATCCGAACATAAACAACCATGGCAGA
ACCAGCCCAAAAAAAGCAAAAACAAACTGTTCAGGAGCGCAAGGCGTTTATCTCCCGTATCACTAATGAA
ACTAAAATTCAAATCGCTATTTCGCTGAATGGTGGTTATATTCAAATAAAAGATTCGATTCTTCCTGCAA
AGAAGGATGACGATGTAGCTTCCCAAGCTACTCAGTCACAGGTCATCGATATTCACACAGGTGTTGGCTT
TTTGGATCATATGATCCATGCGTTGGCAAAACACTCTGGTTGGTCTCTTATTGTTGAATGTATCGGTGAC
CTGCACATTGACGATCACCATACTACCGAAGATTGCGGTATCGCATTAGGGCAAGCGTTCAAAGAAGCAA
TGGGTGCTGTCCGTGGTGTAAAAAGATTCGGTACTGGGTTCGCACCATTGGATGAGGCGCTATCACGTGC
CGTAGTCGATTTATCTAATAGACCATTTGCTGTAATCGACCTTGGATTGAAGAGAGAGATGATTGGTGAT
TTATCCACTGAAATGATTCCACACTTTTTGGAAAGTTTCGCGGAGGCGGCCAGAATTACTTTGCATGTTG
ATTGTCTGAGAGGTTTCAACGATCACCACAGAAGTGAGAGTGCGTTCAAGGCTTTGGCTGTTGCCATAAG
AGAAGCTATTTCTAGCAATGGCACCAATGACGTTCCCTCAACCAAAGGTGTTTTGATGTGAAGTACTGAC
AATAAAAAGATTCTTGTTTTCAAGAACTTGTCATTTGTATAGTTTTTTTATATTGTAGTTGTTCTATTTT
AATCAAATGTTAGCGTGATTTATATTTTTTTTCGCCTCGACATCATCTGCCCAGATGCGAAGTTAAGTGC
GCAGAAAGTAATATCATGCGTCAATCGTATGTGAATGCTGGTCGCTATACTGCTGTCGATTCGATACTAA
CGCCGCCATCCAGTTTAAACGAGCTCGAATTCATCGATGATATCAGATCCACTAGTGGCCTATGCGGCCG
CGGATCTGCCGGTCTCCCTATAGTGAGTCGTATTAATTTCGATAAGCCAGGTTAACCTGCATTAATGAAT
CGGCCAACGCGCGGGGAGAGGCGGTTTGCGTATTGGGCGCTCTTCCGCTTCCTCGCTCACTGACTCGCTG
CGCTCGGTCGTTCGGCTGCGGCGAGCGGTATCAGCTCACTCAAAGGCGGTAATACGGTTATCCACAGAAT
CAGGGGATAACGCAGGAAAGAACATGTGAGCAAAAGGCCAGCAAAAGGCCAGGAACCGTAAAAAGGCCGC
GTTGCTGGCGTTTTTCCATAGGCTCCGCCCCCCTGACGAGCATCACAAAAATCGACGCTCAAGTCAGAGG
TGGCGAAACCCGACAGGACTATAAAGATACCAGGCGTTTCCCCCTGGAAGCTCCCTCGTGCGCTCTCCTG
TTCCGACCCTGCCGCTTACCGGATACCTGTCCGCCTTTCTCCCTTCGGGAAGCGTGGCGCTTTCTCAATG
CTCACGCTGTAGGTATCTCAGTTCGGTGTAGGTCGTTCGCTCCAAGCTGGGCTGTGTGCACGAACCCCCC
GTTCAGCCCGACCGCTGCGCCTTATCCGGTAACTATCGTCTTGAGTCCAACCCGGTAAGACACGACTTAT
CGCCACTGGCAGCAGCCACTGGTAACAGGATTAGCAGAGCGAGGTATGTAGGCGGTGCTACAGAGTTCTT
GAAGTGGTGGCCTAACTACGGCTACACTAGAAGGACAGTATTTGGTATCTGCGCTCTGCTGAAGCCAGTT
ACCTTCGGAAAAAGAGTTGGTAGCTCTTGATCCGGCAAACAAACCACCGCTGGTAGCGGTGGTTTTTTTG
TTTGCAAGCAGCAGATTACGCGCAGAAAAAAAGGATCTCAAGAAGATCCTTTGATCTTTTCTACGGGGTC
TGACGCTCAGTGGAACGAAAACTCACGTTAAGGGATTTTGGTCATGAGATTATCAAAAAGGATCTTCACC
TAGATCCTTTTAAATTAAAAATGAAGTTTTAAATCAATCTAAAGTATATATGAGTAAACTTGGTCTGACA
GTTACCAATGCTTAATCAGTGAGGCACCTATCTCAGCGATCTGTCTATTTCGTTCATCCATAGTTGCCTG
ACTCCCCGTCGTGTAGATAACTACGATACGGGAGGGCTTACCATCTGGCCCCAGTGCTGCAATGATACCG
CGAGACCCACGCTCACCGGCTCCAGATTTATCAGCAATAAACCAGCCAGCCGGAAGGGCCGAGCGCAGAA
GTGGTCCTGCAACTTTATCCGCCTCCATCCAGTCTATTAATTGTTGCCGGGAAGCTAGAGTAAGTAGTTC
GCCAGTTAATAGTTTGCGCAACGTTGTTGCCATTGCTACAGGCATCGTGGTGTCACGCTCGTCGTTTGGT
ATGGCTTCATTCAGCTCCGGTTCCCAACGATCAAGGCGAGTTACATGATCCCCCATGTTGTGCAAAAAAG
CGGTTAGCTCCTTCGGTCCTCCGATCGTTGTCAGAAGTAAGTTGGCCGCAGTGTTATCACTCATGGTTAT
GGCAGCACTGCATAATTCTCTTACTGTCATGCCATCCGTAAGATGCTTTTCTGTGACTGGTGAGTACTCA
ACCAAGTCATTCTGAGAATAGTGTATGCGGCGACCGAGTTGCTCTTGCCCGGCGTCAATACGGGATAATA
CCGCGCCACATAGCAGAACTTTAAAAGTGCTCATCATTGGAAAACGTTCTTCGGGGCGAAAACTCTCAAG
GATCTTACCGCTGTTGAGATCCAGTTCGATGTAACCCACTCGTGCACCCAACTGATCTTCAGCATCTTTT
ACTTTCACCAGCGTTTCTGGGTGAGCAAAAACAGGAAGGCAAAATGCCGCAAAAAAGGGAATAAGGGCGA
CACGGAAATGTTGAATACTCATACTCTTCCTTTTTCAATATTATTGAAGCATTTATCAGGGTTATTGTCT
CATGAGCGGATACATATTTGAATGTATTTAGAAAAATAAACAAATAGGGGTTCCGCGCACATTTCCCCGA
AAAGTGCCACCTGACGTCTAAGAAACCATTATTATCATGACATTAACCTATAAAAATAGGCGTATCACGA
GGCCCTTTCGTCTCGCGCGTTTCGGTGATGACGGTGAAAACCTCTGACACATGCAGCTCCCGGAGACGGT
CACAGCTTGTCTGTAAGCGGATGCCGGGAGCAGACAAGCCCGTCAGGGCGCGTCAGCGGGTGTTGGCGGG
TGTCGGGGCTGGCTTAACTATGCGGCATCAGAGCAGATTGTACTGAGAGTGCACCATATGGACATATTGT
CGTTAGAACGCGGCTACAATTAATACATAACCTTATGTATCATACACATACGATTTAGGTGACACTATAG
A
