>Addgene plasmid #18822 | pFA6a-PA-GFP-His3MX6 | addgene partial sequence | sequence record 24713 | SP6 5'-ATTTAGGTGACACTATAG-3'
TACTNGTNGCTGCAGGTCGACGGATCCCCGGGTTAATTAAGGCGCGCCAGATCCATGGTGAGCAAGGGCG
AGGAGCTGTTCACCGGGGTGGTGCCCATCCTGGTCGAGCTGGACGGCGACGTAAACGGCCACAAGTTCAG
CGTGTCCGGCGAGGGCGAGGGCGATGCCACCTACGGCAAGCTGACCCTGAAGTTCATCTGCACCACCGGC
AAGCTGCCCGTGCCCTGGCCCACCCTCGTGACCACCTTCAGCTACGGCGTGCAGTGCTTCAGCCGCTACC
CCGACCACATGAAGCAGCACGACTTCTTCAAGTCCGCCATGCCCGAAGGCTACGTCCAGGAGCGCACCAT
CTTCTTCAAGGACGACGGCAACTACAAGACCCGCGCCGAGGTGAAGTTCGAGGGCGACACCCTGGTGAAC
CGCATCGAGCTGAAGGGCATCGACTTCAAGGAGGACGGCAACATCCTGGGGCACAAGCTGGAGTACAACT
ACAACAGCCACAACGTCTATATCATGGCCGACAAGCAGAAGAACGGCATCAAGGCCAACTTCAAGATCCG
CCACAACATCGAGGACGGCAGCGTGCAGCTCGCCGACCACTACCAGCAGAACACCCCCATCGGCGACGGC
CCCGTGCTGTGCNCAAANANCNACTACCTGAGCCACCANTTGGCCCTGAGCAAAGACCCCAACGAGAAGC
GCGATCACNTGNTCTGTGGAATTTNGTGACCCCCNCCGGGATCATCTCGGCATGGACGACTGTACAGTAG
AATNTGTTACTTGCTCTCCCGCGGTCACCGGCAGCGANTGGAGCCAGATACCTCTTGAATCTGNTGNCAC
TAGGCTNTNATTCC
